>Addgene plasmid #12590 | pBabe puro H-Ras 12V (40C) | addgene partial sequence | sequence record 19020 | 12590 with pBABE5'
GCTGGTGGTGGTGGGCGCCGTCGGTGTGGGCAAGAGTGCGCTGACCATCCAGCTGATCCAGAACCATTTT
GTGGACGAATACGACCCCACTATAGAGGATTCCTGCCGGAAGCAGGTGGTCATTGATGGGGAGACGTGCC
TGTTGGACATCCTGGATACCGCCGGCCAGGAGGAGTACAGCGCCATGCGGGACCAGTACATGCGCACCGG
GGAGGGCTTCCTGTGTGTGTTTGCCATCAACAACACCAAGTCTTTTGAGGACATCCACCAGTACAGGGAG
CAGATCAAACGGGTGAAGGACTCGGATGACGTGCCCATGGTGCTGGTGGGGAACAAGTGTGACCTGGCTG
CACGCACTGTGGAATCTCGGCAGGCTCAGGACCTCGCCCGAAGCTACGGCATCCCCTACATCGAGACCTC
GGCCAAGACCCGGCAGGGAGTGGAGGATGCCTTCTACACGTTGGTGCGTGAGATCCGGCAGCACAAGCTG
CGGAAGCTGAACCCTCCTGATGAGAGTGGCCCCGGCTGCATGAACTGCAAGTGTGTGCTCTCCTGACCGG
AATTCGCCAGCACAGTGGTCGACCCTGTGGAATGTGTGT
