[The description below was written by a language model from this plasmid's Addgene catalogue record.]
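Description:
pBabe puro H-Ras 12V (40C) is a retroviral mammalian expression plasmid built on the pBabe puro backbone (about 5.2 kb without insert). It is propagated in E. coli as a high-copy plasmid under ampicillin selection, and it carries a puromycin marker for selecting transduced or transfected mammalian cells. No feature table accompanies the record, so individual regulatory elements are not listed. In the standard pBabe design, the insert sits between Moloney murine leukemia virus-derived long terminal repeats and is transcribed from the 5′ LTR. A packaging signal allows the transcript to be packaged into virions in a suitable packaging cell line, and puromycin resistance is driven from a separate internal promoter.

The payload is a human HRAS coding sequence of roughly 500 bp, cloned between BamHI and EcoRI sites that both remain intact. It carries two mutations. The 12V substitution is the classic oncogenic change that impairs GTP hydrolysis and locks Ras in its active state. The 40C change lies in the effector-binding region and belongs to the class of effector-domain mutants that restrict which downstream partners activated Ras can engage; 40C is generally described as retaining phosphatidylinositol 3-kinase binding while losing interaction with Raf and RalGDS. No epitope tag or reporter is recorded.

Constructs of this type are used to establish stable, puromycin-selected cell populations expressing activated Ras with selective effector coupling, so that individual signalling branches can be separated. The associated publication examined how oncogenic Ras blocks anoikis and which effector pathways are required for that protection.
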