Addgene plasmid #12590: pBabe puro H-Ras 12V (40C)
Depositing lab: Channing Der. Depositing organization: University of North Carolina at Chapel Hill. Publication: Oncogenic Ras blocks anoikis by activation of a novel effector pathway independent of phosphatidylinositol 3-kinase. McFall A, Ulku A, Lambert QT, Kusa A, Rogers-Graham K, Der CJ. Mol Cell Biol. 2001 Aug . 21(16):5488-99. 10.1128/MCB.21.16.5488-5499.2001 PubMed 11463831.
Backbone
  Vector backbone: pBabe puro
  Backbone size w/o insert (bp): 5169
  Vector type: Mammalian Expression, Retroviral
  Selectable markers: Puromycin
Growth in bacteria
  Bacterial resistance: Ampicillin, 100 μg/mL
  Growth temperature: 37°C
  Growth strain: DH5alpha
  Copy number: High Copy
Gene/Insert
  Gene/Insert name: HRas 12V 40C (alt name: HRas)
  Species: H. sapiens (human)
  Insert size (bp): 500
  Mutation: 12V, 40C
  Entrez Gene: HRAS (a.k.a. C-BAS/HAS, C-H-RAS, C-HA-RAS1, CTLO, H-RASIDX, HAMSV, HRAS1, RASH1, p21ras)
  Cloning method: Restriction Enzyme; 5′ cloning site BamHI (not destroyed); 3′ cloning site EcoRI (not destroyed)
  Sequencing primers: 5′ pBABE 5'; 3′ pBABE 3'
Terms and licenses: Academic/Nonprofit Terms; Industry Terms: Not Available to Industry
How to cite: pBabe puro H-Ras 12V (40C) was a gift from Channing Der (Addgene plasmid # 12590 ; http://n2t.net/addgene:12590 ; RRID:Addgene_12590)
